>Addgene plasmid #60367 | pICE-RNaseHI-D10R-E48R-NLS-mCherry | addgene full sequence | sequence record 456413 | Addgene NGS Result
AGCTTGCCACCATGCTGAAACAGGTGGAAATCTTCACCCGGGGCAGCTGTCTGGGCAATCCTGGCCCTGG
CGGATACGGCGCCATCCTGAGATACCGGGGCAGAGAGAAAACCTTCAGCGCCGGCTACACCCGGACCACC
AACAACCGGATGAGACTGATGGCCGCCATCGTGGCCCTGGAAGCCCTGAAAGAACACTGCGAAGTGATCC
TGAGCACCGACAGCCAGTACGTGCGGCAGGGCATCACCCAGTGGATTCACAACTGGAAGAAGCGGGGCTG
GAAAACCGCCGACAAGAAACCCGTGAAGAACGTGGACCTGTGGCAGAGACTGGATGCCGCCCTGGGACAG
CACCAGATCAAGTGGGAGTGGGTCAAGGGCCACGCCGGCCACCCTGAGAATGAGAGATGTGACGAGCTGG
CCAGAGCCGCCGCTATGAACCCCACCCTGGAAGATACCGGCTACCAGGTGGAAGTGGGCAGCCCCAAGAA
AAAGCGGAAAGTGGGCACGCGTGGCCCCAAAAAGAAACGCAAAGTGGGACCGGTCGCCACCATGGTGAGC
AAGGGCGAGGAGGATAACATGGCCATCATCAAGGAGTTCATGCGCTTCAAGGTGCACATGGAGGGCTCCG
TGAACGGCCACGAGTTCGAGATCGAGGGCGAGGGCGAGGGCCGCCCCTACGAGGGCACCCAGACCGCCAA
GCTGAAGGTGACCAAGGGTGGCCCCCTGCCCTTCGCCTGGGACATCCTGTCCCCTCAGTTCATGTACGGC
TCCAAGGCCTACGTGAAGCACCCCGCCGACATCCCCGACTACTTGAAGCTGTCCTTCCCCGAGGGCTTCA
AGTGGGAGCGCGTGATGAACTTCGAGGACGGCGGCGTGGTGACCGTGACCCAGGACTCCTCCCTGCAGGA
CGGCGAGTTCATCTACAAGGTGAAGCTGCGCGGCACCAACTTCCCCTCCGACGGCCCCGTAATGCAGAAG
AAGACCATGGGCTGGGAGGCCTCCTCCGAGCGGATGTACCCCGAGGACGGCGCCCTGAAGGGCGAGATCA
AGCAGAGGCTGAAGCTGAAGGACGGCGGCCACTACGACGCTGAGGTCAAGACCACCTACAAGGCCAAGAA
GCCCGTGCAGCTGCCCGGCGCCTACAACGTCAACATCAAGTTGGACATCACCTCCCACAACGAGGACTAC
ACCATCGTGGAACAGTACGAACGCGCCGAGGGCCGCCACTCCACCGGCGGCATGGACGAGCTGTACAAGT
AAAGCGGCCGCGAATTCGGATCCGGTACCCTCGAGACGCGTCTGCAGTCTAGATAAACCCGCTGATCAGC
CTCGACTGTGCCTTCTAGTTGCCAGCCATCTGTTGTTTGCCCCTCCCCCGTGCCTTCCTTGACCCTGGAA
GGTGCCACTCCCACTGTCCTTTCCTAATAAAATGAGGAAATTGCATCGCATTGTCTGAGTAGGTGTCATT
CTATTCTGGGGGGTGGGGTGGGGCAGGACAGCAAGGGGGAGGATTGGGAAGACAATAGCAGGCATGCTGG
GGATGCGGTGGGCTCTATGGCTTCTGAGGCGGAAAGAACCAGCTGGGGCTCTAGGGGGTATCCCC
[124 nt withheld, positions 1606-1729]
C
[91 nt withheld, positions 1731-1821]
A
[49 nt withheld, positions 1823-1871]
CCTTTGACGTTGGAGTCCACGTTCTTT
[37 nt withheld, positions 1899-1935]
ACCCTATCTCGGTCTATTCTTTTGATTTATAAGGGATTTTGCCGATTTCGGCCTATTGGTTAAAAAATGA
GCTGATTTAACAAAAATTTAACGCGAATTAATTCTGTGGAATGTGTGTCAGTTAGGGTGTGGAAAGTCCC
CAGGCTCCCCAGCAGGCAGAAGTATGCAAAGCATGCATCTCAATTAGTCAGCAACCAGGTGTGGAAAGTC
CCCAGGCTCCCCAGCAGGCAGAAGTATGCAAAGCATGCATCTCAATTAGTCAGCAACCATAGTCCCGCCC
CTAACTCCGCCCATCCCGCCCCTAACTCCGCCCAGTTCCGCCCATTCTCCGCCCCATGGCTGACTAATTT
TTTTTATTTATGCAGAGGCCGAGGCCGCCTCTGCCTCTGAGCTATTCCAGAAGTAGTGAGGAGGCTTTTT
TGGAGGCCTAGGCTTTTGCAAAAAGCTCCCGGGAGCTTGTATATCCATTTTCGGATCTGATCAGCACGTG
ACCATGACCGAGTACAAGCCCACGGTGCGCCTCGCCACCCGCGACGACGTCCCCAGGGCCGTACGCACCC
TCGCCGCCGCGTTCGCCGACTACCCCGCCACGCGCCACACCGTCGATCCGGACCGCCACATCGAGCGGGT
CACCGAGCTGCAAGAACTCTTCCTCACGCGCGTCGGGCTCGACATCGGCAAGGTGTGGGTCGCGGACGAC
GGCGCCGCGGTGGCGGTCTGGACCACGCCGGAGAGCGTCGAAGCGGGGGCGGTGTTCGCCGAGATCGGCC
CGCGCATGGCCGAGTTGAGCGGTTCCCGGCTGGCCGCGCAGCAACAGATGGAAGGCCTCCTGGCGCCGCA
CCGGCCCAAGGAGCCCGCGTGGTTCCTGGCCACCGTCGGCGTCTCGCCCGACCACCAGGGCAAGGGTCTG
GGCAGCGCCGTCGTGCTCCCCGGAGTGGAGGCGGCCGAGCGCGCCGGGGTGCCCGCCTTCCTGGAGACCT
CCGCGCCCCGCAACCTCCCCTTCTACGAGCGGCTCGGCTTCACCGTCACCGCCGACGTCGAGGTGCCCGA
AGGACCGCGCACCTGGTGCATGACCCGCAAGCCCGGTGCCTGACACGTGCTACGAGATTTCGATTCCACC
GCCGCCTTCTATGAAAGGTTGGGCTTCGGAATCGTTTTCCGGGACGCCGGCTGGATGATCCTCCAGCGCG
GGGATCTCATGCTGGAGTTCTTCGCCCACCCCAACTTGTTTATTGCAGCTTATAATGGTTACAAATAAAG
CAATAGCATCACAAATTTCACAAATAAAGCATTTTTTTCACTGCATTCTAGTTGTGGTTTGTCCAAACTC
ATCAATGTATCTTATCATGTCTGGCTAGCCGTCGACCTCTAGCTAGAGCTTGGCGTAATCATGGTCATAG
CTGTTTCCTGTGTGAAATTGTTATCCGCTCACAATTCCACACAACATACGAGCCGGAAGCATAAAGTGTA
AAGCCTGGGGTGCCTAATGAGTGAGCTAACTCACATTAATTGCGTTGCGCTCACTGCCCGCTTTCCAGTC
GGGAAACCTGTCGTGCCAGCTGCATTAATGAATCGGCCAACGCGCGGGGAGAGGCGGTTTGCGTATTGGG
CGCTCTTCCGCTTCCTCGCTCACTGACTCGCTGCGCTCGGTCGTTCGGCTGCGGCGAGCGGTATCAGCTC
ACTCAAAGGCGGTAATACGGTTATCCACAGAATCAGGGGATAACGCAGGAAAGAACATGTGAGCAAAAGG
CCAGCAAAAGGCCAGGAACCGTAAAAAGGCCGCGTTGCTGGCGTTTTTCCATAGGCTCCGCCCCCCTGAC
GAGCATCACAAAAATCGACGCTCAAGTCAGAGGTGGCGAAACCCGACAGGACTATAAAGATACCAGGCGT
TTCCCCCTGGAAGCTCCCTCGTGCGCTCTCCTGTTCCGACCCTGCCGCTTACCGGATACCTGTCCGCCTT
TCTCCCTTCGGGAAGCGTGGCGCTTTCTCATAGCTCACGCTGTAGGTATCTCAGTTCGGTGTAGGTCGTT
CGCTCCAAGCTGGGCTGTGTGCACGAACCCCCCGTTCAGCCCGACCGCTGCGCCTTATCCGGTAACTATC
GTCTTGAGTCCAACCCGGTAAGACACGACTTATCGCCACTGGCAGCAGCCACTGGTAACAGGATTAGCAG
AGCGAGGTATGTAGGCGGTGCTACAGAGTTCTTGAAGTGGTGGCCTAACTACGGCTACACTAGAAGAACA
GTATTTGGTATCTGCGCTCTGCTGAAGCCAGTTACCTTCGGAAAAAGAGTTGGTAGCTCTTGATCCGGCA
AACAAACCACCGCTGGTAGCGGTGGTTTTTTTGTTTGCAAGCAGCAGATTACGCGCAGAAAAAAAGGATC
TCAAGAAGATCCTTTGATCTTTTCTACGGGGTCTGACGCTCAGTGGAACGAAAACTCACGTTAAGGGATT
TTGGTCATGAGATTATCAAAAAGGATCTTCACCTAGATCCTTTTAAATTAAAAATGAAGTTTTAAATCAA
TCTAAAGTATATATGAGTAAACTTGGTCTGACAGTTACCAATGCTTAATCAGTGAGGCACCTATCTCAGC
GATCTGTCTATTTCGTTCATCCATAGTTGCCTGACTCCCCGTCGTGTAGATAACTACGATACGGGAGGGC
TTACCATCTGGCCCCAGTGCTGCAATGATACCGCGAGACCCACGCTCACCGGCTCCAGATTTATCAGCAA
TAAACCAGCCAGCCGGAAGGGCCGAGCGCAGAAGTGGTCCTGCAACTTTATCCGCCTCCATCCAGTCTAT
TAATTGTTGCCGGGAAGCTAGAGTAAGTAGTTCGCCAGTTAATAGTTTGCGCAACGTTGTTGCCATTGCT
ACAGGCATCGTGGTGTCACGCTCGTCGTTTGGTATGGCTTCATTCAGCTCCGGTTCCCAACGATCAAGGC
GAGTTACATGATCCCCCATGTTGTGCAAAAAAGCGGTTAGCTCCTTCGGTCCTCCGATCGTTGTCAGAAG
TAAGTTGGCCGCAGTGTTATCACTCATGGTTATGGCAGCACTGCATAATTCTCTTACTGTCATGCCATCC
GTAAGATGCTTTTCTGTGACTGGTGAGTACTCAACCAAGTCATTCTGAGAATAGTGTATGCGGCGACCGA
GTTGCTCTTGCCCGGCGTCAATACGGGATAATACCGCGCCACATAGCAGAACTTTAAAAGTGCTCATCAT
TGGAAAACGTTCTTCGGGGCGAAAACTCTCAAGGATCTTACCGCTGTTGAGATCCAGTTCGATGTAACCC
ACTCGTGCACCCAACTGATCTTCAGCATCTTTTACTTTCACCAGCGTTTCTGGGTGAGCAAAAACAGGAA
GGCAAAATGCCGCAAAAAAGGGAATAAGGGCGACACGGAAATGTTGAATACTCATACTCTTCCTTTTTCA
ATATTATTGAAGCATTTATCAGGGTTATTGTCTCATGAGCGGATACATATTTGAATGTATTTAGAAAAAT
AAACAAATAGGGGTTCCGCGCACATTTCCCCGAAAAGTGCCACCTGACGTCGACGGATCGGGAGATCCTG
TACGGGCCAGATATCCGCGTTGACATTGATTATTGACTAGTTATTAATAGTAATCAATTACGGGGTCATT
AGTTCATAGCCCATATATGGAGTTCCGCGTTACATAACTTACGGTAAATGGCCCGCCTGGCTGACCGCCC
AACGACCCCCGCCCATTGACGTCAATAATGACGTATGTTCCCATAGTAACGCCAATAGGGACTTTCCATT
GACGTCAATGGGTGGAGTATTTACGGTAAACTGCCCACTTGGCAGTACATCAAGTGTATCATATGCCAAG
TACGCCCCCTATTGACGTCAATGACGGTAAATGGCCCGCCTGGCATTATGCCCAGTACATGACCTTATGG
GACTTTCCTACTTGGCAGTACATCTACGTATTAGTCATCGCTATTACCATGGTGATGCGGTTTTGGCAGT
ACATCAATGGGCGTGGATAGCGGTTTGACTCACGGGGATTTCCAAGTCTCCACCCCATTGACGTCAATGG
GAGTTTGTTTTGGCACCAAAATCAACGGGACTTTCCAAAATGTCGTAACAACTCCGCCCCATTGACGCAA
ATGGGCGGTAGGCGTGTACGGTGGGAGGTCTATATAAGCAGAGCTCTCCCTATCAGTGATAGAGATCTCC
CTATCAGTGATAGAGATCGTCGACGAGCTCGTTTAGTGAACCGTCAGATCGCCTGGAGACGCCATCCACG
CTGTTTTGACCTCCATAGAAGACACCGGGACCGATCCAGCCTCCGGCA
Features (pLannotate 1.2.2; 21 found; start..end, strand, type, name):
     12..476     +  CDS            rnhA: RNH_ECOLI - Also known as dasF, herA, rnh, sdrA. Experimental evidence at protein level: Swiss-Prot protein existence level 1. Endonuclease that specifically degrades the RNA of RNA-DNA hybrids. RNase H participates in DNA replication; it helps to specify the origin of genomic replication by suppressing initiation at origins other than the oriC locus; along with the 5'-3' exonuclease of pol1, it removes RNA primers from the Okazaki fragments of lagging strand synthesis; and it defines the origin of replication for ColE1-type plasmids by specific cleavage of an RNA preprimer. From Escherichia c
    552..1259    +  CDS            mCherry: mCherry is a basic (constitutively fluorescent) red fluorescent protein published in 2004, derived from Discosoma sp.. It is reported to be a very rapidly-maturing monomer with low acid sensitivity.
   1336..1560    +  polyA_signal   bGH poly(A) signal: bovine growth hormone polyadenylation signal
   1564..1585    +  promoter       SV40 promoter (fragment): SV40 enhancer and early promoter
   1606..2034    +  rep_origin     f1 ori (sequence partly withheld): f1 bacteriophage origin of replication; arrow indicates direction of (+) strand synthesis
   2048..2377    +  promoter       SV40 promoter: SV40 enhancer and early promoter
   2429..3028    +  CDS            PuroR: puromycin N-acetyltransferase; pac from Streptomyces alboniger; confers resistance to puromycin
   3038..3163    +  CDS            ble (fragment): BLE_KLEPN - Experimental evidence at protein level: Swiss-Prot protein existence level 1. Binding protein with a strong affinity to the bleomycin family of antibiotics. Binds to CL990; an antimitotic-antibiotic compound. From Klebsiella pneumoniae.
   3158..3279    +  polyA_signal   SV40 poly(A) signal: SV40 polyadenylation signal
   3353..3369    -  protein_bind   lac operator: The lac repressor binds to the lac operator to inhibit transcription in E. coli. This inhibition can be relieved by adding lactose or isopropyl-β-D-thiogalactopyranoside (IPTG). lac repressor encoded by lacI
   3377..3407    -  promoter       lac promoter: promoter for the E. coli lac operon
   3422..3443    -  protein_bind   CAP binding site: CAP binding activates transcription in the presence of cAMP. E. coli catabolite activator protein
   3456..3548    -  CDS            lacI (fragment): lac repressor; lacI; The lac repressor binds to the lac operator to inhibit transcription in E. coli. This inhibition can be relieved by adding lactose or isopropyl-β-D-thiogalactopyranoside (IPTG).
   3731..4319    -  rep_origin     ori: high-copy-number ColE1/pMB1/pBR322/pUC origin of replication
   4490..5350    -  CDS            AmpR: β-lactamase; bla; confers resistance to ampicillin, carbenicillin, and related antibiotics
   5351..5455    -  promoter       AmpR promoter: bla
   5527..5906    +  enhancer       CMV enhancer: human cytomegalovirus immediate early enhancer
   5907..6110    +  promoter       CMV promoter: human cytomegalovirus (CMV) immediate early promoter
   6112..6131    +  promoter       PLtetO-1 promoter (fragment): modified phage lambda PL promoter with tet operator sites (Lutz and Bujard, 1997)
   6133..6152    +  promoter       PLtetO-1 promoter (fragment): modified phage lambda PL promoter with tet operator sites (Lutz and Bujard, 1997)
   6160..6193    +  promoter       TRE3GV promoter (fragment): 3rd-generation Tet-responsive promoter that can be activated by binding of Tet-On® 3G, optimized for retroviral and lentiviral vectors
