>Addgene plasmid #60367 | pICE-RNaseHI-D10R-E48R-NLS-mCherry | analyzer sequence | sequence record 96732
AGCTTGCCACCATGCTGAAACAGGTGGAAATCTTCACCCGGGGCAGCTGTCTGGGCAATCCTGGCCCTGG
CGGATACGGCGCCATCCTGAGATACCGGGGCAGAGAGAAAACCTTCAGCGCCGGCTACACCCGGACCACC
AACAACCGGATGAGACTGATGGCCGCCATCGTGGCCCTGGAAGCCCTGAAAGAACACTGCGAAGTGATCC
TGAGCACCGACAGCCAGTACGTGCGGCAGGGCATCACCCAGTGGATTCACAACTGGAAGAAGCGGGGCTG
GAAAACCGCCGACAAGAAACCCGTGAAGAACGTGGACCTGTGGCAGAGACTGGATGCCGCCCTGGGACAG
CACCAGATCAAGTGGGAGTGGGTCAAGGGCCACGCCGGCCACCCTGAGAATGAGAGATGTGACGAGCTGG
CCAGAGCCGCCGCTATGAACCCCACCCTGGAAGATACCGGCTACCAGGTGGAAGTGGGCAGCCCCAAGAA
AAAGCGGAAAGTGGGCACGCGTGGCCCCAAAAAGAAACGCAAAGTGGGACCGGTCGCCACCATGGTGAGC
AAGGGCGAGGAGGATAACATGGCCATCATCAAGGAGTTCATGCGCTTCAAGGTGCACATGGAGGGCTCCG
TGAACGGCCACGAGTTCGAGATCGAGGGCGAGGGCGAGGGCCGCCCCTACGAGGGCACCCAGACCGCCAA
GCTGAAGGTGACCAAGGGTGGCCCCCTGCCCTTCGCCTGGGACATCCTGTCCCCTCAGTTCATGTACGGC
TCCAAGGCCTACGTGAAGCACCCCGCCGACATCCCCGACTACTTGAAGCTGTCCTTCCCCGAGGGCTTCA
AGTGGGAGCGCGTGATGAACTTCGAGGACGGCGGCGTGGTGACCGTGACCCAGGACTCCTCCCTGCAGGA
CGGCGAGTTCATCTACAAGGTGAAGCTGCGCGGCACCAACTTCCCCTCCGACGGCCCCGTAATGCAGAAG
AAGACCATGGGCTGGGAGGCCTCCTCCGAGCGGATGTACCCCGAGGACGGCGCCCTGAAGGGCGAGATCA
AGCAGAGGCTGAAGCTGAAGGACGGCGGCCACTACGACGCTGAGGTCAAGACCACCTACAAGGCCAAGAA
GCCCGTGCAGCTGCCCGGCGCCTACAACGTCAACATCAAGTTGGACATCACCTCCCACAACGAGGACTAC
ACCATCGTGGAACAGTACGAACGCGCCGAGGGCCGCCACTCCACCGGCGGCATGGACGAGCTGTACAAGT
AAAGCGGCCGCGAATTCGGATCCGGTACCCTCGAGACGCGTCTGCAGTCTAGATAAACCCGCTGATCAGC
CTCGACTGTGCCTTCTAGTTGCCAGCCATCTGTTGTTTGCCCCTCCCCCGTGCCTTCCTTGACCCTGGAA
GGTGCCACTCCCACTGTCCTTTCCTAATAAAATGAGGAAATTGCATCGCATTGTCTGAGTAGGTGTCATT
CTATTCTGGGGGGTGGGGTGGGGCAGGACAGCAAGGGGGAGGATTGGGAAGACAATAGCAGGCATGCTGG
GGATGCGGTGGGCTCTATGGCTTCTGAGGCGGAAAGAACCAGCTGGGGCTCTAGGGGGTATCCCC
[124 nt withheld, positions 1606-1729]
C
[91 nt withheld, positions 1731-1821]
A
[49 nt withheld, positions 1823-1871]
CCTTTGACGTTGGAGTCCACGTTCTTT
[37 nt withheld, positions 1899-1935]
ACCCTATCTCGGTCTATTCTTTTGATTTATAAGGGATTTTGCCGATTTCGGCCTATTGGTTAAAAAATGA
GCTGATTTAACAAAAATTTAACGCGAATTAATTCTGTGGAATGTGTGTCAGTTAGGGTGTGGAAAGTCCC
CAGGCTCCCCAGCAGGCAGAAGTATGCAAAGCATGCATCTCAATTAGTCAGCAACCAGGTGTGGAAAGTC
CCCAGGCTCCCCAGCAGGCAGAAGTATGCAAAGCATGCATCTCAATTAGTCAGCAACCATAGTCCCGCCC
CTAACTCCGCCCATCCCGCCCCTAACTCCGCCCAGTTCCGCCCATTCTCCGCCCCATGGCTGACTAATTT
TTTTTATTTATGCAGAGGCCGAGGCCGCCTCTGCCTCTGAGCTATTCCAGAAGTAGTGAGGAGGCTTTTT
TGGAGGCCTAGGCTTTTGCAAAAAGCTCCCGGGAGCTTGTATATCCATTTTCGGATCTGATCAGCACGTG
ACCATGACCGAGTACAAGCCCACGGTGCGCCTCGCCACCCGCGACGACGTCCCCAGGGCCGTACGCACCC
TCGCCGCCGCGTTCGCCGACTACCCCGCCACGCGCCACACCGTCGATCCGGACCGCCACATCGAGCGGGT
CACCGAGCTGCAAGAACTCTTCCTCACGCGCGTCGGGCTCGACATCGGCAAGGTGTGGGTCGCGGACGAC
GGCGCCGCGGTGGCGGTCTGGACCACGCCGGAGAGCGTCGAAGCGGGGGCGGTGTTCGCCGAGATCGGCC
CGCGCATGGCCGAGTTGAGCGGTTCCCGGCTGGCCGCGCAGCAACAGATGGAAGGCCTCCTGGCGCCGCA
CCGGCCCAAGGAGCCCGCGTGGTTCCTGGCCACCGTCGGCGTCTCGCCCGACCACCAGGGCAAGGGTCTG
GGCAGCGCCGTCGTGCTCCCCGGAGTGGAGGCGGCCGAGCGCGCCGGGGTGCCCGCCTTCCTGGAGACCT
CCGCGCCCCGCAACCTCCCCTTCTACGAGCGGCTCGGCTTCACCGTCACCGCCGACGTCGAGGTGCCCGA
AGGACCGCGCACCTGGTGCATGACCCGCAAGCCCGGTGCCTGACACGTGCTACGAGATTTCGATTCCACC
GCCGCCTTCTATGAAAGGTTGGGCTTCGGAATCGTTTTCCGGGACGCCGGCTGGATGATCCTCCAGCGCG
GGGATCTCATGCTGGAGTTCTTCGCCCACCCCAACTTGTTTATTGCAGCTTATAATGGTTACAAATAAAG
CAATAGCATCACAAATTTCACAAATAAAGCATTTTTTTCACTGCATTCTAGTTGTGGTTTGTCCAAACTC
ATCAATGTATCTTATCATGTCTGGCTAGCCGTCGACCTCTAGCTAGAGCTTGGCGTAATCATGGTCATAG
CTGTTTCCTGTGTGAAATTGTTATCCGCTCACAATTCCACACAACATACGAGCCGGAAGCATAAAGTGTA
AAGCCTGGGGTGCCTAATGAGTGAGCTAACTCACATTAATTGCGTTGCGCTCACTGCCCGCTTTCCAGTC
GGGAAACCTGTCGTGCCAGCTGCATTAATGAATCGGCCAACGCGCGGGGAGAGGCGGTTTGCGTATTGGG
CGCTCTTCCGCTTCCTCGCTCACTGACTCGCTGCGCTCGGTCGTTCGGCTGCGGCGAGCGGTATCAGCTC
ACTCAAAGGCGGTAATACGGTTATCCACAGAATCAGGGGATAACGCAGGAAAGAACATGTGAGCAAAAGG
CCAGCAAAAGGCCAGGAACCGTAAAAAGGCCGCGTTGCTGGCGTTTTTCCATAGGCTCCGCCCCCCTGAC
GAGCATCACAAAAATCGACGCTCAAGTCAGAGGTGGCGAAACCCGACAGGACTATAAAGATACCAGGCGT
TTCCCCCTGGAAGCTCCCTCGTGCGCTCTCCTGTTCCGACCCTGCCGCTTACCGGATACCTGTCCGCCTT
TCTCCCTTCGGGAAGCGTGGCGCTTTCTCATAGCTCACGCTGTAGGTATCTCAGTTCGGTGTAGGTCGTT
CGCTCCAAGCTGGGCTGTGTGCACGAACCCCCCGTTCAGCCCGACCGCTGCGCCTTATCCGGTAACTATC
GTCTTGAGTCCAACCCGGTAAGACACGACTTATCGCCACTGGCAGCAGCCACTGGTAACAGGATTAGCAG
AGCGAGGTATGTAGGCGGTGCTACAGAGTTCTTGAAGTGGTGGCCTAACTACGGCTACACTAGAAGAACA
GTATTTGGTATCTGCGCTCTGCTGAAGCCAGTTACCTTCGGAAAAAGAGTTGGTAGCTCTTGATCCGGCA
AACAAACCACCGCTGGTAGCGGTTTTTTTGTTTGCAAGCAGCAGATTACGCGCAGAAAAAAAGGATCTCA
AGAAGATCCTTTGATCTTTTCTACGGGGTCTGACGCTCAGTGGAACGAAAACTCACGTTAAGGGATTTTG
GTCATGAGATTATCAAAAAGGATCTTCACCTAGATCCTTTTAAATTAAAAATGAAGTTTTAAATCAATCT
AAAGTATATATGAGTAAACTTGGTCTGACAGTTACCAATGCTTAATCAGTGAGGCACCTATCTCAGCGAT
CTGTCTATTTCGTTCATCCATAGTTGCCTGACTCCCCGTCGTGTAGATAACTACGATACGGGAGGGCTTA
CCATCTGGCCCCAGTGCTGCAATGATACCGCGAGACCCACGCTCACCGGCTCCAGATTTATCAGCAATAA
ACCAGCCAGCCGGAAGGGCCGAGCGCAGAAGTGGTCCTGCAACTTTATCCGCCTCCATCCAGTCTATTAA
TTGTTGCCGGGAAGCTAGAGTAAGTAGTTCGCCAGTTAATAGTTTGCGCAACGTTGTTGCCATTGCTACA
GGCATCGTGGTGTCACGCTCGTCGTTTGGTATGGCTTCATTCAGCTCCGGTTCCCAACGATCAAGGCGAG
TTACATGATCCCCCATGTTGTGCAAAAAAGCGGTTAGCTCCTTCGGTCCTCCGATCGTTGTCAGAAGTAA
GTTGGCCGCAGTGTTATCACTCATGGTTATGGCAGCACTGCATAATTCTCTTACTGTCATGCCATCCGTA
AGATGCTTTTCTGTGACTGGTGAGTACTCAACCAAGTCATTCTGAGAATAGTGTATGCGGCGACCGAGTT
GCTCTTGCCCGGCGTCAATACGGGATAATACCGCGCCACATAGCAGAACTTTAAAAGTGCTCATCATTGG
AAAACGTTCTTCGGGGCGAAAACTCTCAAGGATCTTACCGCTGTTGAGATCCAGTTCGATGTAACCCACT
CGTGCACCCAACTGATCTTCAGCATCTTTTACTTTCACCAGCGTTTCTGGGTGAGCAAAAACAGGAAGGC
AAAATGCCGCAAAAAAGGGAATAAGGGCGACACGGAAATGTTGAATACTCATACTCTTCCTTTTTCAATA
TTATTGAAGCATTTATCAGGGTTATTGTCTCATGAGCGGATACATATTTGAATGTATTTAGAAAAATAAA
CAAATAGGGGTTCCGCGCACATTTCCCCGAAAAGTGCCACCTGACGTCGACGGATCGGGAGATCCTGTAC
GGGCCAGATATCCGCGTTGACATTGATTATTGACTAGTTATTAATAGTAATCAATTACGGGGTCATTAGT
TCATAGCCCATATATGGAGTTCCGCGTTACATAACTTACGGTAAATGGCCCGCCTGGCTGACCGCCCAAC
GACCCCCGCCCATTGACGTCAATAATGACGTATGTTCCCATAGTAACGCCAATAGGGACTTTCCATTGAC
GTCAATGGGTGGAGTATTTACGGTAAACTGCCCACTTGGCAGTACATCAAGTGTATCATATGCCAAGTAC
GCCCCCTATTGACGTCAATGACGGTAAATGGCCCGCCTGGCATTATGCCCAGTACATGACCTTATGGGAC
TTTCCTACTTGGCAGTACATCTACGTATTAGTCATCGCTATTACCATGGTGATGCGGTTTTGGCAGTACA
TCAATGGGCGTGGATAGCGGTTTGACTCACGGGGATTTCCAAGTCTCCACCCCATTGACGTCAATGGGAG
TTTGTTTTGGCACCAAAATCAACGGGACTTTCCAAAATGTCGTAACAACTCCGCCCCATTGACGCAAATG
GGCGGTAGGCGTGTACGGTGGGAGGTCTATATAAGCAGAGCTCTCCCTATCAGTGATAGAGATCTCCCTA
TCAGTGATAGAGATCGTCGACGAGCTCGTTTAGTGAACCGTCAGATCGCCTGGAGACGCCATCCACGCTG
TTTTGACCTCCATAGAAGACACCGGGACCGATCCAGCCTCCGGCA
Features (pLannotate 1.2.2; 21 found; start..end, strand, type, name):
     12..476     +  CDS            rnhA: RNH_ECOLI - Also known as dasF, herA, rnh, sdrA. Experimental evidence at protein level: Swiss-Prot protein existence level 1. Endonuclease that specifically degrades the RNA of RNA-DNA hybrids. RNase H participates in DNA replication; it helps to specify the origin of genomic replication by suppressing initiation at origins other than the oriC locus; along with the 5'-3' exonuclease of pol1, it removes RNA primers from the Okazaki fragments of lagging strand synthesis; and it defines the origin of replication for ColE1-type plasmids by specific cleavage of an RNA preprimer. From Escherichia c
    552..1259    +  CDS            mCherry: mCherry is a basic (constitutively fluorescent) red fluorescent protein published in 2004, derived from Discosoma sp.. It is reported to be a very rapidly-maturing monomer with low acid sensitivity.
   1336..1560    +  polyA_signal   bGH poly(A) signal: bovine growth hormone polyadenylation signal
   1564..1585    +  promoter       SV40 promoter (fragment): SV40 enhancer and early promoter
   1606..2034    +  rep_origin     f1 ori (sequence partly withheld): f1 bacteriophage origin of replication; arrow indicates direction of (+) strand synthesis
   2048..2377    +  promoter       SV40 promoter: SV40 enhancer and early promoter
   2429..3028    +  CDS            PuroR: puromycin N-acetyltransferase; pac from Streptomyces alboniger; confers resistance to puromycin
   3038..3163    +  CDS            ble (fragment): BLE_KLEPN - Experimental evidence at protein level: Swiss-Prot protein existence level 1. Binding protein with a strong affinity to the bleomycin family of antibiotics. Binds to CL990; an antimitotic-antibiotic compound. From Klebsiella pneumoniae.
   3158..3279    +  polyA_signal   SV40 poly(A) signal: SV40 polyadenylation signal
   3353..3369    -  protein_bind   lac operator: The lac repressor binds to the lac operator to inhibit transcription in E. coli. This inhibition can be relieved by adding lactose or isopropyl-β-D-thiogalactopyranoside (IPTG). lac repressor encoded by lacI
   3377..3407    -  promoter       lac promoter: promoter for the E. coli lac operon
   3422..3443    -  protein_bind   CAP binding site: CAP binding activates transcription in the presence of cAMP. E. coli catabolite activator protein
   3456..3548    -  CDS            lacI (fragment): lac repressor; lacI; The lac repressor binds to the lac operator to inhibit transcription in E. coli. This inhibition can be relieved by adding lactose or isopropyl-β-D-thiogalactopyranoside (IPTG).
   3731..4316    -  rep_origin     ori: high-copy-number ColE1/pMB1/pBR322/pUC origin of replication
   4487..5347    -  CDS            AmpR: β-lactamase; bla; confers resistance to ampicillin, carbenicillin, and related antibiotics
   5348..5452    -  promoter       AmpR promoter: bla
   5524..5903    +  enhancer       CMV enhancer: human cytomegalovirus immediate early enhancer
   5904..6107    +  promoter       CMV promoter: human cytomegalovirus (CMV) immediate early promoter
   6109..6128    +  promoter       PLtetO-1 promoter (fragment): modified phage lambda PL promoter with tet operator sites (Lutz and Bujard, 1997)
   6130..6149    +  promoter       PLtetO-1 promoter (fragment): modified phage lambda PL promoter with tet operator sites (Lutz and Bujard, 1997)
   6157..6190    +  promoter       TRE3GV promoter (fragment): 3rd-generation Tet-responsive promoter that can be activated by binding of Tet-On® 3G, optimized for retroviral and lentiviral vectors
