[The description below was written by a language model from this plasmid's Addgene catalogue record and pLannotate feature annotations shown in this document.]
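Description:
pICE-RNaseHI-D10R-E48R-NLS-mCherry is a mammalian expression plasmid built on the pICE backbone. It is propagated in E. coli as a high-copy plasmid through a ColE1/pUC-type origin with ampicillin selection (AmpR, β-lactamase), and it also carries an f1 phage origin. For selection in mammalian cells, an SV40 early promoter drives the puromycin N-acetyltransferase gene, followed by an SV40 polyadenylation signal. A short bleomycin-resistance fragment annotated just after PuroR, together with the lac promoter/operator and lacI fragments, appears to be a non-functional remnant of the vector's construction.

The payload is the E. coli rnhA gene encoding RNase HI, carrying the D10R and E48R substitutions that the record describes as catalytically inactivating. The coding sequence was inserted between HindIII and NotI and is fused at its C-terminus to the SV40 T-antigen nuclear localisation signal and then to the red fluorescent protein mCherry, with a bovine growth hormone poly(A) signal terminating the transcript. Expression is driven by a CMV-tet promoter: the CMV immediate-early enhancer and promoter are followed by two short tet operator matches. In cells that express the Tet repressor, such as T-REx lines, transcription should be held off until tetracycline or doxycycline is added, whereas expression would be expected to be constitutive in cells lacking the repressor.

According to the record, the nuclear-targeted, inactive fusion is used to detect R-loops. The presumed basis is that the mutant still recognises RNA–DNA hybrids without degrading them, so mCherry fluorescence reports their location. The two sequence records provided differ by only three nucleotides in length and give matching annotations.
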