Addgene plasmid #60367: pICE-RNaseHI-D10R-E48R-NLS-mCherry
Purpose: Plasmid for expression of an inactive mutant of bacterial RNase HI tagged with NLS-mCherry that can be used to detect R-loops. Confers resistance to Puromycin. Expression is inducible in T-REx cells.
Depositing lab: Sébastien Britton & Patrick Calsou. Publication: DNA damage triggers SAF-A and RNA biogenesis factors exclusion from chromatin coupled to R-loops removal. Britton S, Dernoncourt E, Delteil C, Froment C, Schiltz O, Salles B, Frit P, Calsou P. Nucleic Acids Res. 2014 Oct 1;42(14):9047-62. doi: 10.1093/nar/gku601. Epub 2014 Jul 16. PubMed 25030905.
Backbone
  Vector backbone: pICE
  Backbone size w/o insert (bp): 5044
  Vector type: Mammalian Expression
  Selectable markers: Puromycin
Growth in bacteria
  Bacterial resistance: Ampicillin, 100 μg/mL
  Growth temperature: 37°C
  Growth strain: XL1 Blue
  Copy number: High Copy
Gene/Insert
  Gene/Insert name: RNase HI-D10R-E48R (alt names: rnhA; dasF; herA)
  Species: Escherichia coli
  Insert size (bp): 495
  Mutation: D10R+E48R; catalyticaly inactive
  Promoter: CMV-tet
  Tag / fusion protein: NLS from SV40 T antigen (C terminal on insert); mCherry (C terminal on backbone)
  Cloning method: Restriction Enzyme; 5′ cloning site HindIII (not destroyed); 3′ cloning site NotI (not destroyed)
  Sequencing primers: 5′ CMVpromoter forward; 3′ BGHpolyA reverse
Terms and licenses: Academic/Nonprofit Terms; Industry Terms: Not Available to Industry
How to cite: pICE-RNaseHI-D10R-E48R-NLS-mCherry was a gift from Sébastien Britton & Patrick Calsou (Addgene plasmid # 60367 ; http://n2t.net/addgene:60367 ; RRID:Addgene_60367)
