>Addgene plasmid #60367 | pICE-RNaseHI-D10R-E48R-NLS-mCherry | addgene partial sequence | sequence record 98043 | CMV-F 5'-CGCAAATGGGCGGTAGGCGTG-3'
CTCCCTATCAGTGATAGAGATCGTCGACGAGCTCGTTTAGTGAACCGTCAGATCGCCTGGAGACGCCATC
CACGCTGTTTTGACCTCCATAGAAGACACCGGGACCGATCCAGCCTCCGGCAAGCTTGCCACCATGCTGA
AACAGGTGGAAATCTTCACCCGGGGCAGCTGTCTGGGCAATCCTGGCCCTGGCGGATACGGCGCCATCCT
GAGATACCGGGGCAGAGAGAAAACCTTCAGCGCCGGCTACACCCGGACCACCAACAACCGGATGAGACTG
ATGGCCGCCATCGTGGCCCTGGAAGCCCTGAAAGAACACTGCGAAGTGATCCTGAGCACCGACAGCCAGT
ACGTGCGGCAGGGCATCACCCAGTGGATTCACAACTGGAAGAAGCGGGGCTGGAAAACCGCCGACAAGAA
ACCCGTGAAGAACGTGGACCTGTGGCAGAGACTGGATGCCGCCCTGGGACAGCACCAGATCAAGTGGGAG
TGGGTCAAGGGCCACGCCGGCCACCCTGAGAATGAGAGATGTGACGAGCTGGCCAGAGCCGCCGCTATGA
ACCCCACCCTGGAAGATACCGGCTACCAGGTGGAAGTGGGCAGCCCCAAGAAAAAGCGGAAAGTGGGCAC
GCGTGGCCCCAAAAAGAAACGCAAAGTGGGACCGGTCGCCACCATGGTGAGCAAGGGCGAGGAGGATAAC
ATGGCCATCATCAAGGAGTTCATGCGCTTCAAGGTGCACATGGAGGGCTCCGTGAACGGCCACGAGTTCG
AGATCGAGGGCGAGGGCGAGGGCCGCCCCTACGAGGGCACCCAGACCGCCAAGCTGAAGGTGACCAAGGG
TGGCCCCCTGCCCTTCGCCTGGGACATCCTGTCCCCTCAGTTCATGTACGGCTCCAAGGCCTACGTGAAG
CACCCCGCCGACATCCCCGACTACTTGAAGCTGTCCTTCCCCGAGGGCTTCAAGTGGGAGCGCGTGATGA
ACTTCGAGGACGGCGGCGTGGTGACC
