>Addgene plasmid #60367 | pICE-RNaseHI-D10R-E48R-NLS-mCherry | addgene partial sequence | sequence record 98050 | bgh_pA_d2r 5'-ACTCAGACAATGCGATGCAAtttc-3'
GTGGGAGTGGCACCTTCCAGGGTCAAGGAAGGCACGGGGGAGGGGCAAACAACAGATGGCTGGCAACTAG
AAGGCACAGTCGAGGCTGATCAGCGGGTTTATCTAGACTGCAGACGCGTCTCGAGGGTACCGGATCCGAA
TTCGCGGCCGCTTTACTTGTACAGCTCGTCCATGCCGCCGGTGGAGTGGCGGCCCTCGGCGCGTTCGTAC
TGTTCCACGATGGTGTAGTCCTCGTTGTGGGAGGTGATGTCCAACTTGATGTTGACGTTGTAGGCGCCGG
GCAGCTGCACGGGCTTCTTGGCCTTGTAGGTGGTCTTGACCTCAGCGTCGTAGTGGCCGCCGTCCTTCAG
CTTCAGCCTCTGCTTGATCTCGCCCTTCAGGGCGCCGTCCTCGGGGTACATCCGCTCGGAGGAGGCCTCC
CAGCCCATGGTCTTCTTCTGCATTACGGGGCCGTCGGAGGGGAAGTTGGTGCCGCGCAGCTTCACCTTGT
AGATGAACTCGCCGTCCTGCAGGGAGGAGTCCTGGGTCACGGTCACCACGCCGCCGTCCTCGAAGTTCAT
CACGCGCTCCCACTTGAAGCCCTCGGGGAAGGACAGCTTCAAGTAGTCGGGGATGTCGGCGGGGTGCTTC
ACGTAGGCCTTGGAGCCGTACATGAACTGAGGGGACAGGATGTCCCAGGCGAAGGGCAGGGGGCCACCCT
TGGTCACCTTCAGCTTGGCGGTCTGGGTGCCCTCGTAGGGGCGGCCCTCGCCCTCGCCCTCGATCTCGAA
CTCGTGGCCGTTCACGGAGCCCTCCATGTGCACCTTGAAGCGCATGAACTCCTTGATGATGGCCATGTTA
TCCTCCTCGCCCTTGCTCACCATGGTGGCGACCGGTCCCACTTTGCGTTTCTTTTTGGGGCCACGCGTGC
CCACTTTCCGCTTTTTCTTGGGGCTGCCCACTTCCACCTGGTAGCCGGTATCTTCCAGGGTGGGGTTCAT
AGCGGCGGCTCTGGCCAGCTCGTC
